Addgene plasmid #66956: MSCV-EcoR1-IRES-GFP
Purpose: (Empty Backbone) original retroviral vector with one single EcoR1 cloning site
Depositing lab: Martine Roussel. Depositing organization: St. Jude Children's Research Hospital.
Backbone
  Vector backbone: MSCV-IRES-GFP
  Backbone size (bp): 6564
  Modifications to backbone: EcoRI cloning site upstream of IRES-GFP
  Vector type: Mammalian Expression, Retroviral
  Promoter: MSCV
Growth in bacteria
  Bacterial resistance: Ampicillin, 100 μg/mL
  Growth temperature: 37°C
  Growth strain: Stbl3
  Copy number: High Copy
Gene/Insert
  Cloning method: Restriction Enzyme
  Sequencing primers: 5′ pLXSN5; 3′ pCDH-Rev
Terms and licenses: Academic/Nonprofit Terms; Industry Terms: Not Available to Industry
How to cite: MSCV-EcoR1-IRES-GFP was a gift from Martine Roussel (Addgene plasmid # 66956 ; http://n2t.net/addgene:66956 ; RRID:Addgene_66956)
