[The description below was written by a language model from this plasmid's Addgene catalogue record.]
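Description:
MSCV-EcoR1-IRES-GFP is an empty retroviral expression backbone derived from MSCV-IRES-GFP, recorded at about 6.6 kb. It is a murine stem cell virus-based vector intended for gene delivery into mammalian cells by retroviral transduction. In bacteria it is maintained as a high-copy plasmid under ampicillin selection. The record recommends a recombination-deficient strain, a common choice for plasmids carrying repeated LTR sequences. No feature table is supplied, so the bacterial origin, packaging signal and exact LTR arrangement are not itemised, although such elements are standard in MSCV-type vectors.

The vector carries no insert. Its defining feature is a single EcoRI site placed upstream of an IRES-GFP cassette, which serves as the only cloning site for a gene of interest by restriction-enzyme cloning. Expression is driven by the MSCV promoter, that is, the viral LTR. This produces one bicistronic transcript. The cloned open reading frame is translated by normal cap-dependent initiation, and the internal ribosome entry site allows independent translation of GFP from the same message. GFP fluorescence therefore reports on transduction and on expression of the upstream gene without fusing a tag to the protein, and it lets transduced cells be identified or sorted by flow cytometry. The record lists no mammalian drug-selection marker.

The record describes it as the original version of the vector with one EcoRI cloning site. Constructs of this kind are typically used to make retrovirus in packaging cells for stable expression of a cDNA in dividing mammalian cells, and the empty vector can serve as a GFP-only control.
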