>Addgene plasmid #66956 | MSCV-EcoR1-IRES-GFP | addgene partial sequence | sequence record 124841 | IRES-F 5'-TGGCTCTCCTCAAGCGTATT-3'
CATTGTATGGGATCTGATCTGGGGCCTCGGTGCACATGCTTTACATGTGTTTAGTCGAGGTTAAAAAAAC
GTCTAGGCCCCCCGAACCACGGGGACGTGGTTTTCCTTTGAAAAACACGATAATACCATGGTGAGCAAGG
GCGAGGAGCTGTTCACCGGGGTGGTGCCCATCCTGGTCGAGCTGGACGGCGACGTAAACGGCCACAAGTT
CAGCGTGTCCGGCGAGGGCGAGGGCGATGCCACCTACGGCAAGCTGACCCTGAAGTTCATCTGCACCACC
GGCAAGCTGCCCGTGCCCTGGCCCACCCTCGTGACCACCCTGACCTACGGCGTGCAGTGCTTCAGCCGCT
ACCCCGACCACATGAAGCAGCACGACTTCTTCAAGTCCGCCATGCCCGAAGGCTACGTCCAGGAGCGCAC
CATCTTCTTCAAGGACGACGGCAACTACAAGACCCGCGCCGAGGTGAAGTTCGAGGGCGACACCCTGGTG
AACCGCATCGAGCTGAAGGGCATCGACTTCAAGGAGGACGGCAACATCCTGGGGCACAAGCTGGAGTACA
ACTACAACAGCCACAACGTCTATATCATGGCCGACAAGCAGAAGAACGGCATCAAGGTGAACTTCAAGAT
CCGCCACAACATCGAGGACGGCAGCGTGCAGCTCGCCGACCACTACCAGCAGAACACCCCCATCGGCGAC
GGCCCCGTGCTGCTGCCCGACAACCACTACCTGAGCACCCAGTCCGCCCTGAGCAAAGACCCCAACGAGA
AGCGCGATCACATGGTCCTGCTGGAGTTCGTGACCGC
