>Addgene plasmid #66956 | MSCV-EcoR1-IRES-GFP | addgene partial sequence | sequence record 124842 | pLXSN5 5'-CCCTTGAACCTCCTCGTTCGACC-3'
TCCTTCTCTAGGCGCCGGAATTCGTTAACCTCGAGCGGGATCAATTCCGCCCCCCCCCTAACGTTACTGG
CCGAAGCCGCTTGGAATAAGGCCGGTGTGCGTTTGTCTATATGTTATTTTCCACCATATTGCCGTCTTTT
GGCAATGTGAGGGCCCGGAAACCTGGCCCTGTCTTCTTGACGAGCATTCCTAGGGGTCTTTCCCCTCTCG
CCAAAGGAATGCAAGGTCTGTTGAATGTCGTGAAGGAAGCAGTTCCTCTGGAAGCTTCTTGAAGACAAAC
AACGTCTGTAGCGACCCTTTGCAGGCAGCGGAACCCCCCACCTGGCGACAGGTGCCTCTGCGGCCAAAAG
CCACGTGTATAAGATACACCTGCAAAGGCGGCACAACCCCAGTGCCACGTTGTGAGTTGGATAGTTGTGG
AAAGAGTCAAATGGCTCTCCTCAAGCGTATTCAACAAGGGGCTGAAGGATGCCCAGAAGGTACCCCATTG
TATGGGATCTGATCTGGGGCCTC
